Addgene plasmid #162977: C453-E18: attB4-polyhedrinp>-attB5
Purpose: Gateway attB4/attB5 entry clone for baculovirus expression using the AcMNPV polyhedrin promoter
Depositing lab: Dominic Esposito. Depositing organization: National Cancer Institute (NCI). Publication: Combinatorial assembly of clone libraries using site-specific recombination. Wall VE, Garvey LA, Mehalko JL, Procter LV, Esposito D. Methods Mol Biol. 2014;1116:193-208. doi: 10.1007/978-1-62703-764-8_14. PubMed 24395366.
Backbone
  Vector backbone: pDonr215
  Vector type: Synthetic Biology
Growth in bacteria
  Bacterial resistance: Kanamycin, 50 μg/mL
  Growth temperature: 37°C
  Growth strain: DH5alpha
  Copy number: High Copy
Gene/Insert
  Gene/Insert name: AcMNPV polyhedrin promoter
  Species: Autographa californica multiple nucleopolyhedrovirus
  Cloning method: Gateway Cloning
Terms and licenses: Academic/Nonprofit Terms; Industry Terms: Not Available to Industry
How to cite: C453-E18: attB4-polyhedrinp>-attB5 was a gift from Dominic Esposito (Addgene plasmid # 162977 ; http://n2t.net/addgene:162977 ; RRID:Addgene_162977)
