[The description below was written by a language model from this plasmid's Addgene catalogue record and pLannotate feature annotations shown in this document.]
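Description:
C453-E18: attB4-polyhedrinp>-attB5 is a small (about 2.4 kb) Gateway entry clone built in the pDonr215 donor backbone and catalogued as a synthetic-biology part. It is propagated in E. coli as a high-copy plasmid through a ColE1/pUC-type origin of replication and selected with kanamycin via the aph(3')-Ia aminoglycoside phosphotransferase gene. The rrnB T1 and T2 transcription terminators lie beside the cloning region, an arrangement that in Gateway donor vectors generally insulates the insert from read-through transcription coming from the plasmid backbone.

The payload is the polyhedrin promoter of Autographa californica multiple nucleopolyhedrovirus (AcMNPV), a very late baculoviral promoter that drives strong expression in infected insect cells. There is no coding sequence or reporter in the plasmid; it carries the promoter alone as a modular element. The promoter is bracketed by recombination sites with attB4 and attB5 core specificities, each embedded in a longer attL-type sequence. The automated annotation labels these as attL1 fragments, but they most likely reflect the attL arms expected in an entry clone made by a BP reaction. The promoter sits on the reverse strand of the sequenced record, running from the attB4 side towards the attB5 side, consistent with the arrow in the construct's name.

The construct is meant for multisite Gateway assembly. The orthogonal att4/att5 specificities allow the promoter module to be recombined in a defined order and orientation with other entry clones, such as tags and open reading frames, into a destination vector. This produces baculovirus expression constructs combinatorially. The record does not specify the partner clones or the destination vectors.
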