Features (pLannotate 1.2.2; 9 found; start..end, strand, type, name):
     50..135     +  protein_bind   attL1 (fragment): mutant version of attL; recombination site for the Gateway® LR reaction LR Clonase™
    126..146     +  protein_bind   attB5: mutant version of attB; core recombination site for the Gateway® BP reaction BP Clonase™
    149..240     -  promoter       polyhedrin promoter: polh from Autographa californica; promoter for the baculovirus polyhedrin gene
    306..326     -  protein_bind   attB4: mutant version of attB; core recombination site for the Gateway® BP reaction BP Clonase™
    317..402     -  protein_bind   attL1 (fragment): mutant version of attL; recombination site for the Gateway® LR reaction LR Clonase™
    452..495     -  terminator     rrnB T1 terminator: Escherichia coli rrnB; transcription terminator T1 from the E. coli rrnB gene
    627..654     +  terminator     rrnB T2 terminator: transcription terminator T2 from the E. coli rrnB gene
    789..1377    -  rep_origin     ori: high-copy-number ColE1/pMB1/pBR322/pUC origin of replication
   1520..2329    -  CDS            KanR: aminoglycoside phosphotransferase; aph(3')-Ia; confers resistance to kanamycin in bacteria or G418 (Geneticin®) in eukaryotes
>Addgene plasmid #162977 | C453-E18: attB4-polyhedrinp>-attB5 | addgene full sequence | sequence record 340178 | Addgene NGS Result
CATCAGAGATTTTGAGACACGGGCCCTGCGCCCTGCAGCTCTAGAGCTCCAAATAATGATTTTATTTTGA
CTGATAGTGACCTGTTCGTTGCAACAAATTGATAAGCAATGCTTTTTTATAATGCCAACTTTGTATACAA
AAGTTGGCATTTATAGGTTTTTTTATTACAAAACTGTTACGAAAACAGTAAAATACTTATTTATTTGCGA
GATGGTTATCATTTTAATTATCTCCATGATCTATTAATATTCCGGAGTATACGTAGCCAACCACTAGAAC
TATAGCTAGAGTCCTGGGCGAACGCCAACTTTTCTATACAAAGTTGGCATTATAAAAAAGCATTGCTTAT
CAATTTGTTGCAACGAACAGGTCACTATCAGTCAAAATAAAATCATTATTTGGAGCTCCATGGTAGCGTT
AACGCGAGAGTAGGGAACTGCCAGGCATCAAATAAAACGAAAGGCTCAGTCGGAAGACTGGGCCTTTCGT
TTTATCTGTTGTTTGTCGGTGAACGCTCTCCTGAGTAGGACAAATCCGCCGGGAGCGGATTTGAACGTTG
TGAAGCAACGGCCCGGAGGGTGGCGGGCAGGACGCCCGCCATAAACTGCCAGGCATCAAACTAAGCAGAA
GGCCATCCTGACGGATGGCCTTTTTGCGTTTCTACAAACTCTTCCTGGCTAGCGGTAATACGGTTATCCA
CAGAATCAGGGGATAACGCAGGAAAGAACATGTGAGCAAAAGGCCAGCAAAAGGCCAGGAACCGTAAAAA
GGCCGCGTTGCTGGCGTTTTTCCATAGGCTCCGCCCCCCTGACGAGCATCACAAAAATCGACGCTCAAGT
CAGAGGTGGCGAAACCCGACAGGACTATAAAGATACCAGGCGTTTCCCCCTGGAAGCTCCCTCGTGCGCT
CTCCTGTTCCGACCCTGCCGCTTACCGGATACCTGTCCGCCTTTCTCCCTTCGGGAAGCGTGGCGCTTTC
TCATAGCTCACGCTGTAGGTATCTCAGTTCGGTGTAGGTCGTTCGCTCCAAGCTGGGCTGTGTGCACGAA
CCCCCCGTTCAGCCCGACCGCTGCGCCTTATCCGGTAACTATCGTCTTGAGTCCAACCCGGTAAGACACG
ACTTATCGCCACTGGCAGCAGCCACTGGTAACAGGATTAGCAGAGCGAGGTATGTAGGCGGTGCTACAGA
GTTCTTGAAGTGGTGGCCTAACTACGGCTACACTAGAAGAACAGTATTTGGTATCTGCGCTCTGCTGAAG
CCAGTTACCTTCGGAAAAAGAGTTGGTAGCTCTTGATCCGGCAAACAAACCACCGCTGGTAGCGGTGGTT
TTTTTGTTTGCAAGCAGCAGATTACGCGCAGAAAAAAAGGATCTCAAGAAGATCCTTTGATCTTTTCTAC
GGGGTCTGACGCTCAGTGGAACGAAAACTCACGTTAAGGGATTTTGGTCATGAGCTTGCGCCGTCCCGTC
AAGTCAGCGTAATGCTCTGCCGGTGTTACAACCAATTAACCAATTCTGATTAGAAAAACTCATCGAGCAT
CAAATGAAACTGCAATTTATTCATATCAGGATTATCAATACCATATTTTTGAAAAAGCCGTTTCTGTAAT
GAAGGAGAAAACTCACCGAGGCAGTTCCATAGGATGGCAAGATCCTGGTATCGGTCTGCGATTCCGACTC
GTCCAACATCAATACAACCTATTAATTTCCCCTCGTCAAAAATAAGGTTATCAAGTGAGAAATCACCATG
AGTGACGACTGAATCCGGCGAGAATGGCAAAAGTTTATGCATTTCTTTCCAGACTTGTTCAACAGGCCAG
CCATTACGCTCGTCATCAAAATCACTCGCATCAACCAAACCGTTATTCATTCGTGATTGCGCCTGAGCGA
GACGAAATACGCGATCGCTGTTAAAAGGACAATTACAAACAGGAATCGAATGCAACCGGCGCAGGAACAC
TGCCAGCGCATCAACAATATTTTCACCTGAATCAGGATATTCTTCTAATACCTGGAATGCTGTTTTTCCG
GGGATCGCAGTGGTGAGTAACCATGCATCATCAGGAGTACGGATAAAATGCTTGATGGTCGGAAGAGGCA
TAAATTCCGTCAGCCAGTTTAGTCTGACCATCTCATCTGTAACATCATTGGCAACGCTACCTTTGCCATG
TTTCAGAAACAACTCTGGCGCATCGGGCTTCCCATACAAGCGATAGATTGTCGCACCTGATTGCCCGACA
TTATCGCGAGCCCATTTATACCCATATAAATCAGCATCCATGTTGGAATTTAATCGCGGCCTCGACGTTT
CCCGTTGAATATGGCTCATAACACCCCTTGTATTACTGTTTATGTAAGCAGACAGTTTTATTGTTCATGA
TGATATATTTTTATCTTGTGCAATGTAA
